Addgene plasmid #138335: hMTP-flag
Purpose: Expresses MTP
Depositing lab: Mahmood Hussain. Depositing organization: SUNY Downstate Medical Center. Publication: Phospholipid transfer activity of microsomal triacylglycerol transfer protein is sufficient for the assembly and secretion of apolipoprotein B lipoproteins. Rava P, Ojakian GK, Shelness GS, Hussain MM. J Biol Chem. 2006 Apr 21;281(16):11019-27. doi: 10.1074/jbc.M512823200. Epub 2006 Feb 13. PubMed 16478722.
Backbone
  Vector backbone: pCMV5
  Vector type: Mammalian Expression
Growth in bacteria
  Bacterial resistance: Ampicillin, 100 μg/mL
  Growth temperature: 37°C
  Growth strain: DH5alpha
  Copy number: Low Copy
Gene/Insert
  Gene/Insert name: MTTP
  Species: H. sapiens (human)
  Entrez Gene: MTTP (a.k.a. ABL, MTP)
  Promoter: CMV
  Tag / fusion protein: FLAG (C terminal on insert)
  Cloning method: Restriction Enzyme; 5′ cloning site Unknown (unknown if destroyed)
Terms and licenses: Academic/Nonprofit Terms; Industry Terms: Not Available to Industry
How to cite: hMTP-flag was a gift from Mahmood Hussain (Addgene plasmid # 138335 ; http://n2t.net/addgene:138335 ; RRID:Addgene_138335)
