[The description below was written by a language model from this plasmid's Addgene catalogue record and pLannotate feature annotations shown in this document.]
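Description:
hMTP-flag is a mammalian expression plasmid of about 8.3 kb that carries the human MTTP coding sequence, which encodes microsomal triglyceride transfer protein (MTP), under control of the human cytomegalovirus immediate-early enhancer and promoter. The catalogue entry records a FLAG epitope fused to the C terminus of the insert. The feature table does not annotate the tag separately, although a short unannotated stretch follows the MTTP open reading frame. Transcripts are terminated by a bovine growth hormone polyadenylation signal. T7 and SP6 phage promoters with polylinker remnants flank the insert and could serve for in vitro transcription or as sequencing primer sites. The cloning sites used are not recorded.

The catalogue lists the backbone as pCMV5, but the sequenced features look more like a pcDNA3-type vector. They include the bGH poly(A) signal, an f1 origin, and an SV40 early promoter driving a neomycin/kanamycin phosphotransferase gene with an SV40 poly(A) signal, a cassette that would allow G418 selection of stable mammalian transfectants. The record does not explain this difference. In E. coli the plasmid is maintained through a ColE1/pUC-type origin and selected with ampicillin via the β-lactamase gene. The repository lists it as low copy even though the origin is annotated as high-copy.

MTP transfers triglyceride, cholesteryl ester and phospholipid between membranes and is required for the assembly and secretion of apolipoprotein B-containing lipoproteins. The construct is intended for expressing epitope-tagged human MTP in cultured mammalian cells, and the associated publication examines MTP lipid transfer activity in apoB lipoprotein assembly and secretion.
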