Features (pLannotate 1.2.2; 24 found; start..end, strand, type, name):
      1..380     +  enhancer       CMV enhancer: human cytomegalovirus immediate early enhancer
    381..584     +  promoter       CMV promoter: human cytomegalovirus (CMV) immediate early promoter
    580..613     +  LTR            5' LTR (truncated) (fragment): truncated 5' long terminal repeat (LTR) from HIV-1
    629..647     +  promoter       T7 promoter: promoter for bacteriophage T7 RNA polymerase
    673..697     +  misc_feature   MCS (fragment): pBluescript multiple cloning site
    771..3452    +  CDS            MTTP: MTP_HUMAN - Also known as MTP. Experimental evidence at protein level: Swiss-Prot protein existence level 1. Catalyzes the transport of triglyceride, cholesteryl ester, and phospholipid between phospholipid surfaces (PubMed:23475612, PubMed:8939939, PubMed:26224785, PubMed:25108285, PubMed:22236406, PubMed:16478722, PubMed:15897609, PubMed:8876250). Required for the assembly and secretion of plasma lipoproteins that contain apolipoprotein B (PubMed:23475612, PubMed:8939939, PubMed:26224785, PubMed:8876250, PubMed:16478722). May be involved in regulating cholesteryl ester biosynthesis in cells
   3488..3527    -  misc_feature   MCS (fragment): pBluescript multiple cloning site
   3536..3554    -  promoter       SP6 promoter: promoter for bacteriophage SP6 RNA polymerase
   3580..3804    +  polyA_signal   bGH poly(A) signal: bovine growth hormone polyadenylation signal
   3808..3829    +  promoter       SV40 promoter (fragment): SV40 enhancer and early promoter
   3850..4278    +  rep_origin     f1 ori (sequence partly withheld): f1 bacteriophage origin of replication; arrow indicates direction of (+) strand synthesis
   4364..4382    -  misc_feature   MCS (fragment): pUC18/19 multiple cloning site
   4391..4720    +  promoter       SV40 promoter: SV40 enhancer and early promoter
   4787..5578    +  CDS            neo: KKA2_KLEPN - Also known as kan, nptII. Experimental evidence at protein level: Swiss-Prot protein existence level 1. Resistance to kanamycin, neomycin, paromomycin, ribostamycin, butirosin and gentamicin B. From Klebsiella pneumoniae.
   5602..5760    +  CDS            ble (fragment): BLE_KLEPN - Experimental evidence at protein level: Swiss-Prot protein existence level 1. Binding protein with a strong affinity to the bleomycin family of antibiotics. Binds to CL990; an antimitotic-antibiotic compound. From Klebsiella pneumoniae.
   5755..5889    +  polyA_signal   SV40 poly(A) signal: SV40 polyadenylation signal
   5944..5960    -  protein_bind   lac operator: The lac repressor binds to the lac operator to inhibit transcription in E. coli. This inhibition can be relieved by adding lactose or isopropyl-β-D-thiogalactopyranoside (IPTG). lac repressor encoded by lacI
   5968..5998    -  promoter       lac promoter: promoter for the E. coli lac operon
   6013..6034    -  protein_bind   CAP binding site: CAP binding activates transcription in the presence of cAMP. E. coli catabolite activator protein
   6047..6139    -  CDS            lacI (fragment): lac repressor; lacI; The lac repressor binds to the lac operator to inhibit transcription in E. coli. This inhibition can be relieved by adding lactose or isopropyl-β-D-thiogalactopyranoside (IPTG).
   6322..6910    -  rep_origin     ori: high-copy-number ColE1/pMB1/pBR322/pUC origin of replication
   7081..7941    -  CDS            AmpR: β-lactamase; bla; confers resistance to ampicillin, carbenicillin, and related antibiotics
   7942..8046    -  promoter       AmpR promoter: bla
   8105..8157    -  misc_feature   bom (fragment): basis of mobility region from pBR322
>Addgene plasmid #138335 | hMTP-flag | addgene full sequence | sequence record 272357 | Addgene NGS Result
GACATTGATTATTGACTAGTTATTAATAGTAATCAATTACGGGGTCATTAGTTCATAGCCCATATATGGA
GTTCCGCGTTACATAACTTACGGTAAATGGCCCGCCTGGCTGACCGCCCAACGACCCCCGCCCATTGACG
TCAATAATGACGTATGTTCCCATAGTAACGCCAATAGGGACTTTCCATTGACGTCAATGGGTGGAGTATT
TACGGTAAACTGCCCACTTGGCAGTACATCAAGTGTATCATATGCCAAGTACGCCCCCTATTGACGTCAA
TGACGGTAAATGGCCCGCCTGGCATTATGCCCAGTACATGACCTTATGGGACTTTCCTACTTGGCAGTAC
ATCTACGTATTAGTCATCGCTATTACCATGGTGATGCGGTTTTGGCAGTACATCAATGGGCGTGGATAGC
GGTTTGACTCACGGGGATTTCCAAGTCTCCACCCCATTGACGTCAATGGGAGTTTGTTTTGGCACCAAAA
TCAACGGGACTTTCCAAAATGTCGTAACAACTCCGCCCCATTGACGCAAATGGGCGGTAGGCGTGTACGG
TGGGAGGTCTATATAAGCAGAGCTCTCTGGCTAACTAGAGAACCCACTGCTTACTGGCTTATCGAAATTA
ATACGACTCACTATAGGGAGACCCAAGCTTGGTACCGAGCTCGGATCCCCCGGGCTGCAGGAATTCGGCA
CGAGTGAAAGAGTCCACTTCTCAGTGACTCCTAGCTGGGCACTGGATGCAGTTGAGGATTGCTGGTCAAT
ATGATTCTTCTTGCTGTGCTTTTTCTCTGCTTCATTTCCTCATATTCAGCTTCTGTTAAAGGTCACACAA
CTGGTCTCTCATTAAATAATGACCGGCTGTACAAGCTCACGTACTCCACTGAAGTTCTTCTTGATCGGGG
CAAAGGAAAACTGCAAGACAGCGTGGGCTACCGCATTTCCTCCAACGTGGATGTGGCCTTACTATGGAGG
AATCCTGATGGTGATGATGACCAGTTGATCCAAATAACGATGAAGGATGTAAATGTTGAAAATGTGAATC
AGCAGAGAGGAGAGAAGAGCATCTTCAAAGGAAAAAGCCCATCTAAAATAATGGGAAAGGAAAACTTGGA
AGCTCTGCAAAGACCTACGCTCCTTCATCTAATCCATGGAAAGGTCAAAGAGTTCTACTCATATCAAAAT
GAGGCAGTGGCCATAGAAAATATCAAGAGAGGTCTGGCTAGCCTATTTCAGACACAGTTAAGCTCTGGAA
CCACCAATGAGGTAGATATCTCTGGAAATTGTAAAGTGACCTACCAGGCTCATCAAGACAAAGTGATCAA
AATTAAGGCCTTGGATTCATGCAAAATAGCGAGGTCTGGATTTACGACCCCAAATCAGGTCTTGGGTGTC
AGTTCAAAAGCTACATCTGTCACCACCTATAAGATAGAAGACAGCTTTGTTATAGCTGTGCTTGCTGAAG
AAACACACAATTTTGGACTGAATTTCCTACAAACCATTAAGGGGAAAATAGTATCGAAGCAGAAATTAGA
GCTGAAGACAACCGAAGCAGGCCCAAGATTGATGTCTGGAAAGCAGGCTGCAGCCATAATCAAAGCAGTT
GATTCAAAGTACACGGCCATTCCCATTGTGGGGCAGGTCTTCCAGAGCCACTGTAAAGGATGTCCTTCTC
TCTCGGAGCTCTGGCGGTCCACCAGGAAATACCTGCAGCCTGACAACCTTTCCAAGGCTGAGGCTGTCAG
AAACTTCCTGGCCTTCATTCAGCACCTCAGGACTGCGAAGAAAGAAGAGATCCTTCAAATACTAAAGATG
GAAAATAAGGAAGTATTACCTCAGCTGGTGGATGCTGTCACCTCTGCTCAGACCTCAGACTCATTAGAAG
CCATTTTGGACTTTTTGGATTTCAAAAGTGACAGCAGCATTATCCTCCAGGAGAGGTTTCTCTATGCCTG
TGGATTTGCTTCTCATCCCAATGAAGAACTCCTGAGAGCCCTCATTAGTAAGTTCAAAGGTTCTATTGGT
AGCAGTGACATCAGAGAAACTGTTATGATCATCACTGGGACACTTGTCAGAAAGTTGTGTCAGAATGAAG
GCTGCAAACTCAAAGCAGTAGTGGAAGCTAAGAAGTTAATCCTGGGAGGACTTGAAAAAGCAGAGAAAAA
AGAGGACACCAGGATGTATCTGCTGGCTTTGAAGAATGCCCTGCTTCCAGAAGGCATCCCAAGTCTTCTG
AAGTATGCAGAAGCAGGAGAAGGGCCCATCAGCCACCTGGCTACCACTGCTCTCCAGAGATATGATCTCC
CTTTCATAACTGATGAGGTGAAGAAGACCTTAAACAGAATATACCACCAAAACCGTAAAGTTCATGAAAA
GACTGTGCGCACTGCTGCAGCTGCTATCATTTTAAATAACAATCCATCCTACATGGACGTCAAGAACATC
CTGCTGTCTATTGGGGAGCTTCCCCAAGAAATGAATAAATACATGCTCGCCATTGTTCAAGACATCCTAC
GTTTTGAAATGCCTGCAAGCAAAATTGTCCGTCGAGTTCTGAAGGAAATGGTCGCTCACAATTATGACCG
TTTCTCCAGGAGTGGATCTTCTTCTGCCTACACTGGCTACATAGAACGTAGTCCCCGTTCGGCATCTACT
TACAGCCTAGACATTCTCTACTCGGGTTCTGGCATTCTAAGGAGAAGTAACCTGAACATCTTTCAGTACA
TTGGGAAGGCTGGTCTTCACGGTAGCCAGGTGGTTATTGAAGCCCAAGGACTGGAAGCCTTAATCGCAGC
CACCCCTGACGAGGGGGAGGAGAACCTTGACTCCTATGCTGGTATGTCAGCCATCCTCTTTGATGTTCAG
CTCAGACCTGTCACCTTTTTCAACGGATACAGTGATTTGATGTCCAAAATGCTGTCAGCATCTGGCGACC
CTATCAGTGTGGTGAAAGGACTTATTCTGCTAATAGATCATTCTCAGGAACTTCAGTTACAATCTGGACT
AAAAGCCAATATAGAGGTCCAGGGTGGTCTAGCTATTGATATTTCAGGTGCAATGGAGTTTAGCTTGTGG
TATCGTGAGTCTAAAACCCGAGTGAAAAATAGGGTGACTGTGGTAATAACCACTGACATCACAGTGGACT
CCTCTTTTGTGAAAGCTGGCCTGGAAACCAGTACAGAAACAGAAGCAGGCTTGGAGTTTATCTCCACAGT
GCAGTTTTCTCAGTACCCATTCTTAGTTTGCATGCAGATGGACAAGGATGAAGCTCCATTCAGGCAATTT
GAGAAAAAGTACGAAAGGCTGTCCACAGGCAGAGGTTATGTCTCTCAGAAAAGAAAAGAAAGCGTATTAG
CAGGATGTGAATTCCCGCTCCATCAAGAGAACTCAGAGATGTGCAAAGTGGTGTTTGCCCCTCAGCCGGA
TAGTACTTCCAGCGGATGGTTTGACTACAAGGACGATGACGACAAGTGATCTAGAGCATCGAATTCCTGC
AGCCCGGGGGATCCACTAGTTCTAGAGGGCCCTATTCTATAGTGTCACCTAAATGCTAGAGCTCGCTGAT
CAGCCTCGACTGTGCCTTCTAGTTGCCAGCCATCTGTTGTTTGCCCCTCCCCCGTGCCTTCCTTGACCCT
GGAAGGTGCCACTCCCACTGTCCTTTCCTAATAAAATGAGGAAATTGCATCGCATTGTCTGAGTAGGTGT
CATTCTATTCTGGGGGGTGGGGTGGGGCAGGACAGCAAGGGGGAGGATTGGGAAGACAATAGCAGGCATG
CTGGGGATGCGGTGGGCTCTATGGCTTCTGAGGCGGAAAGAACCAGCTGGGGCTCGAGGGGGGATCCCC
[124 nt withheld, positions 3850-3973]
C
[91 nt withheld, positions 3975-4065]
A
[49 nt withheld, positions 4067-4115]
CCTTTGACGTTGGAGTCCACGTTCTTT
[37 nt withheld, positions 4143-4179]
ACCCTATCTCGGTCTATTCTTTTGATTTATAAGGGATTTTGCCGATTTCGGCCTATTGGTTAAAAAATGA
GCTGATTTAACAAAAATTTAACGCGAATTTTAACAAAATATTAACGCTTACAATTTAAATATTTGCTTAT
ACAATCT
[37 nt withheld, positions 4327-4363]
GGGTACCGAGCTCGAATTCTGTGGAATGTGTGTCAGTTAGGGTGTGGAAAGTCCCCAGGCTCCCCAGCAG
GCAGAAGTATGCAAAGCATGCATCTCAATTAGTCAGCAACCAGGTGTGGAAAGTCCCCAGGCTCCCCAGC
AGGCAGAAGTATGCAAAGCATGCATCTCAATTAGTCAGCAACCATAGTCCCGCCCCTAACTCCGCCCATC
CCGCCCCTAACTCCGCCCAGTTCCGCCCATTCTCCGCCCCATGGCTGACTAATTTTTTTTATTTATGCAG
AGGCCGAGGCCGCCTCGGCCTCTGAGCTATTCCAGAAGTAGTGAGGAGGCTTTTTTGGAGGCCTAGGCTT
TTGCAAAAAGCTCCCGGGAGCTTGGATATCCATTTTCGGATCTGATCAAGAGACAGGATGAGGATCGTTT
CGCATGATTGAACAAGATGGATTGCACGCAGGTTCTCCGGCCGCTTGGGTGGAGAGGCTATTCGGCTATG
ACTGGGCACAACAGACAATCGGCTGCTCTGATGCCGCCGTGTTCCGGCTGTCAGCGCAGGGGCGCCCGGT
TCTTTTTGTCAAGACCGACCTGTCCGGTGCCCTGAATGAACTGCAGGACGAGGCAGCGCGGCTATCGTGG
CTGGCCACGACGGGCGTTCCTTGCGCAGCTGTGCTCGACGTTGTCACTGAAGCGGGAAGGGACTGGCTGC
TATTGGGCGAAGTGCCGGGGCAGGATCTCCTGTCATCTCACCTTGCTCCTGCCGAGAAAGTATCCATCAT
GGCTGATGCAATGCGGCGGCTGCATACGCTTGATCCGGCTACCTGCCCATTCGACCACCAAGCGAAACAT
CGCATCGAGCGAGCACGTACTCGGATGGAAGCCGGTCTTGTCGATCAGGATGATCTGGACGAAGAGCATC
AGGGGCTCGCGCCAGCCGAACTGTTCGCCAGGCTCAAGGCGCGCATGCCCGACGGCGAGGATCTCGTCGT
GACCCATGGCGATGCCTGCTTGCCGAATATCATGGTGGAAAATGGCCGCTTTTCTGGATTCATCGACTGT
GGCCGGCTGGGTGTGGCGGACCGCTATCAGGACATAGCGTTGGCTACCCGTGATATTGCTGAAGAGCTTG
GCGGCGAATGGGCTGACCGCTTCCTCGTGCTTTACGGTATCGCCGCTCCCGATTCGCAGCGCATCGCCTT
CTATCGCCTTCTTGACGAGTTCTTCTGAGCGGGACTCTGGGGTTCGAAATGACCGACCAAGCGACGCCCA
ACCTGCCATCACGAGATTTCGATTCCACCGCCGCCTTCTATGAAAGGTTGGGCTTCGGAATCGTTTTCCG
GGACGCCGGCTGGATGATCCTCCAGCGCGGGGATCTCATGCTGGAGTTCTTCGCCCACCCCAACTTGTTT
ATTGCAGCTTATAATGGTTACAAATAAAGCAATAGCATCACAAATTTCACAAATAAAGCATTTTTTTCAC
TGCATTCTAGTTGTGGTTTGTCCAAACTCATCAATGTATCTTATCATGTCTGGATCCGTCGACCTCGAGA
GCTTGGCGTAATCATGGTCATAGCTGTTTCCTGTGTGAAATTGTTATCCGCTCACAATTCCACACAACAT
ACGAGCCGGAAGCATAAAGTGTAAAGCCTGGGGTGCCTAATGAGTGAGCTAACTCACATTAATTGCGTTG
CGCTCACTGCCCGCTTTCCAGTCGGGAAACCTGTCGTGCCAGCTGCATTAATGAATCGGCCAACGCGCGG
GGAGAGGCGGTTTGCGTATTGGGCGCTCTTCCGCTTCCTCGCTCACTGACTCGCTGCGCTCGGTCGTTCG
GCTGCGGCGAGCGGTATCAGCTCACTCAAAGGCGGTAATACGGTTATCCACAGAATCAGGGGATAACGCA
GGAAAGAACATGTGAGCAAAAGGCCAGCAAAAGGCCAGGAACCGTAAAAAGGCCGCGTTGCTGGCGTTTT
TCCATAGGCTCCGCCCCCCTGACGAGCATCACAAAAATCGACGCTCAAGTCAGAGGTGGCGAAACCCGAC
AGGACTATAAAGATACCAGGCGTTTCCCCCTGGAAGCTCCCTCGTGCGCTCTCCTGTTCCGACCCTGCCG
CTTACCGGATACCTGTCCGCCTTTCTCCCTTCGGGAAGCGTGGCGCTTTCTCATAGCTCACGCTGTAGGT
ATCTCAGTTCGGTGTAGGTCGTTCGCTCCAAGCTGGGCTGTGTGCACGAACCCCCCGTTCAGCCCGACCG
CTGCGCCTTATCCGGTAACTATCGTCTTGAGTCCAACCCGGTAAGACACGACTTATCGCCACTGGCAGCA
GCCACTGGTAACAGGATTAGCAGAGCGAGGTATGTAGGCGGTGCTACAGAGTTCTTGAAGTGGTGGCCTA
ACTACGGCTACACTAGAAGAACAGTATTTGGTATCTGCGCTCTGCTGAAGCCAGTTACCTTCGGAAAAAG
AGTTGGTAGCTCTTGATCCGGCAAACAAACCACCGCTGGTAGCGGTGGTTTTTTTGTTTGCAAGCAGCAG
ATTACGCGCAGAAAAAAAGGATCTCAAGAAGATCCTTTGATCTTTTCTACGGGGTCTGACGCTCAGTGGA
ACGAAAACTCACGTTAAGGGATTTTGGTCATGAGATTATCAAAAAGGATCTTCACCTAGATCCTTTTAAA
TTAAAAATGAAGTTTTAAATCAATCTAAAGTATATATGAGTAAACTTGGTCTGACAGTTACCAATGCTTA
ATCAGTGAGGCACCTATCTCAGCGATCTGTCTATTTCGTTCATCCATAGTTGCCTGACTCCCCGTCGTGT
AGATAACTACGATACGGGAGGGCTTACCATCTGGCCCCAGTGCTGCAATGATACCGCGAGACCCACGCTC
ACCGGCTCCAGATTTATCAGCAATAAACCAGCCAGCCGGAAGGGCCGAGCGCAGAAGTGGTCCTGCAACT
TTATCCGCCTCCATCCAGTCTATTAATTGTTGCCGGGAAGCTAGAGTAAGTAGTTCGCCAGTTAATAGTT
TGCGCAACGTTGTTGCCATTGCTACAGGCATCGTGGTGTCACGCTCGTCGTTTGGTATGGCTTCATTCAG
CTCCGGTTCCCAACGATCAAGGCGAGTTACATGATCCCCCATGTTGTGCAAAAAAGCGGTTAGCTCCTTC
GGTCCTCCGATCGTTGTCAGAAGTAAGTTGGCCGCAGTGTTATCACTCATGGTTATGGCAGCACTGCATA
ATTCTCTTACTGTCATGCCATCCGTAAGATGCTTTTCTGTGACTGGTGAGTACTCAACCAAGTCATTCTG
AGAATAGTGTATGCGGCGACCGAGTTGCTCTTGCCCGGCGTCAATACGGGATAATACCGCGCCACATAGC
AGAACTTTAAAAGTGCTCATCATTGGAAAACGTTCTTCGGGGCGAAAACTCTCAAGGATCTTACCGCTGT
TGAGATCCAGTTCGATGTAACCCACTCGTGCACCCAACTGATCTTCAGCATCTTTTACTTTCACCAGCGT
TTCTGGGTGAGCAAAAACAGGAAGGCAAAATGCCGCAAAAAAGGGAATAAGGGCGACACGGAAATGTTGA
ATACTCATACTCTTCCTTTTTCAATATTATTGAAGCATTTATCAGGGTTATTGTCTCATGAGCGGATACA
TATTTGAATGTATTTAGAAAAATAAACAAATAGGGGTTCCGCGCACATTTCCCCGAAAAGTGCCACCTGA
CGTCGACGGATCGGGAGATCTCCCGATCCCCTATGGTGCACTCTCAGTACAATCTGCTCTGATGCCGCAT
AGTTAAGCCAGTATCTGCTCCCTGCTTGTGTGTTGGAGGTCGCTGAGTAGTGCGCGAGCAAAATTTAAGC
TACAACAAGGCAAGGCTTGACCGACAATTGCATGAAGAATCTGCTTAGGGTTAGGCGTTTTGCGCTGCTT
CGCGATGTACGGGCCAGATATACGCGTT
